Addgene plasmid #239008: pNS2_Ptrc::lasI
Purpose: 3OC12-HSL quorum sensing signal producer under Ptrc inducible promoter
Depositing lab: Daniel Ducat. Depositing organization: Michigan State University. Publication: Engineering quorum-sensing circuits in Synechococcus elongatus PCC 7942 towards self-inducible systems. Kokarakis EJ, Santos-Merino M, Ghaffarinasab S, Vocelle D, Ducat DC. Metab Eng. 2025 Nov;92:76-89. doi: 10.1016/j.ymben.2025.07.008. Epub 2025 Jul 25. PubMed 40716565.
Backbone
  Vector backbone: pAM1579
  Backbone size w/o insert (bp): 9691
  Total vector size (bp): 10322
  Modifications to backbone: Added LacI gene, and a Ptrc promoter, with rrnB terminator
  Vector type: Bacterial Expression, Synthetic Biology
Growth in bacteria
  Bacterial resistance: Ampicillin and Kanamycin, 100 & 50 μg/mL
  Growth temperature: 37°C
  Growth strain: DH5alpha
  Copy number: High Copy
Gene/Insert
  Gene/Insert name: Acyl-homoserine-lactone synthase, 3OC12-HSL (alt name: LasI)
  Species: Pseudomonas aeruginosa
  Insert size (bp): 607
  Promoter: Ptrc
  Cloning method: Restriction Enzyme; 5′ cloning site XbaI (not destroyed); 3′ cloning site NotI (not destroyed)
  Sequencing primers: 5′ ggcagccatcggaagctgtg; 3′ catcaaattaagcagaaggccatcctg
Terms and licenses: Academic/Nonprofit Terms; Industry Terms: Not Available to Industry
Depositor comments: Please visit https://doi.org/10.1101/2025.04.03.647055 for bioRxiv preprint.
How to cite: pNS2_Ptrc::lasI was a gift from Daniel Ducat (Addgene plasmid # 239008 ; http://n2t.net/addgene:239008 ; RRID:Addgene_239008)
