[The description below was written by a language model from this plasmid's Addgene catalogue record and pLannotate feature annotations shown in this document.]
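Description:
pNS2_Ptrc::lasI is a bacterial expression and synthetic-biology plasmid built on the pAM1579 backbone, to which the depositors added a lacI gene, a Ptrc promoter and an rrnB terminator. It was made for work on quorum-sensing circuits in the cyanobacterium Synechococcus elongatus PCC 7942. The "NS2" in the name suggests targeting to a neutral-site locus in that host, but the record does not explicitly annotate homology arms; several unannotated stretches and weak fragment hits (for example msbA, yciV and a small-subunit rRNA match) may lie in such flanking sequence. In E. coli the plasmid is propagated through a pBR322-type ColE1/pMB1 origin accompanied by rop and the bom mobility region, and is listed as high copy. Selection uses ampicillin (bla with its own promoter) and kanamycin (aph(3')-Ia, with an adjacent Tn903 remnant). A partial tetracycline efflux gene is also present as a backbone leftover.

The payload is the Pseudomonas aeruginosa lasI gene, encoding the acyl-homoserine-lactone synthase that produces N-(3-oxododecanoyl)-homoserine lactone (3OC12-HSL), the autoinducer recognised by LasR. It was cloned between XbaI and NotI sites downstream of the trc promoter and a lac operator. The lac repressor, expressed from the lacIq promoter on the same plasmid, keeps transcription off until IPTG or lactose is supplied. The rrnB T1 and T2 terminators lie just downstream of lasI but are annotated on the opposite strand, and the kanamycin marker follows. The construct serves as an inducible "sender" module that generates the 3OC12-HSL signal, for pairing with receiver components when building and testing self-inducing or cell-density-responsive gene circuits.
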