Features (pLannotate 1.2.2; 21 found; start..end, strand, type, name):
    219..1126    +  CDS            TcR (fragment): tetracycline efflux protein; tet; confers resistance to tetracycline
   1368..1748    -  CDS            YPB1_ECOLX: Protein predicted: Swiss-Prot protein existence level 4. From Escherichia coli.
   1765..1956    +  CDS            rop: Rop protein, which maintains plasmids at low copy number; rop
   2058..2198    +  misc_feature   bom: basis of mobility region from pBR322
   2384..2972    -  rep_origin     ori: high-copy-number ColE1/pMB1/pBR322/pUC origin of replication
   3143..4003    -  CDS            AmpR: β-lactamase; bla; confers resistance to ampicillin, carbenicillin, and related antibiotics
   4004..4108    -  promoter       AmpR promoter: bla
   5788..5828    -  CDS            rop (fragment): Rop protein, which maintains plasmids at low copy number; rop
   5872..5949    +  promoter       lacIq promoter: lacI (mutant); In the lacIq allele, a single base change in the promoter boosts expression of the lacI gene about 10-fold.
   5950..7032    +  CDS            lacI: lac repressor; lacI; The lac repressor binds to the lac operator to inhibit transcription in E. coli. This inhibition can be relieved by adding lactose or isopropyl-β-D-thiogalactopyranoside (IPTG).
   7074..7091    +  promoter       tet promoter (fragment): E. coli promoter for tetracycline efflux protein gene
   7087..7188    -  CDS            yciV (fragment): RNAAM_ECOLI - Also known as trpH From Escherichia coli (strain K12).
   7264..7293    +  promoter       trc promoter: strong E. coli promoter; hybrid between the trp and lac UV5 promoters
   7301..7317    +  protein_bind   lac operator: The lac repressor binds to the lac operator to inhibit transcription in E. coli. This inhibition can be relieved by adding lactose or isopropyl-β-D-thiogalactopyranoside (IPTG). lac repressor encoded by lacI
   7350..7952    +  CDS            lasI: LASI_PSEAE - Experimental evidence at protein level: Swiss-Prot protein existence level 1. Required for the synthesis of PAI consisting of 3-oxo-N- (tetrahydro-2-oxo-3-furanyl)-dodecanamide also known as N-(3- oxododecanoyl)homoserine lactone, an autoinducer molecule which binds to LasR and thus acts in elastase biosynthesis regulation. From Pseudomonas aeruginosa (strain ATCC 15692 / DSM 22644 / CIP 104116 / JCM 14847 / LMG 12228 / 1C / PRS 101 / PAO1).
   8017..8044    -  terminator     rrnB T2 terminator: transcription terminator T2 from the E. coli rrnB gene
   8136..8222    -  terminator     rrnB T1 terminator: Escherichia coli rrnB; transcription terminator T1 from the E. coli rrnB gene
   8234..8561    -  ncRNA          SSU rRNA bacteria: Accession: RF00177 - Bacterial small subunit ribosomal RNA
   8681..9496    +  CDS            KanR: aminoglycoside phosphotransferase; aph(3')-Ia; confers resistance to kanamycin in bacteria or G418 (Geneticin®) in eukaryotes
   9637..9783    +  CDS            TRA2_ECOLX (fragment): Protein predicted: Swiss-Prot protein existence level 4. Required for transposition of transposon Tn903. From Escherichia coli.
  10291..225     -  CDS            msbA (fragment) (across the origin): MSBA_SALTY - Experimental evidence at protein level: Swiss-Prot protein existence level 1. Involved in lipopolysaccharide (LPS) biosynthesis. Translocates lipid A-core from the inner to the outer leaflet of the inner membrane. Transmembrane domains (TMD) form a pore in the inner membrane and the ATP-binding domain (NBD) is responsible for energy generation. From Salmonella typhimurium (strain LT2 / SGSC1412 / ATCC 700720).
>Addgene plasmid #239008 | pNS2_Ptrc::lasI | addgene full sequence | sequence record 478725 | Addgene NGS Result
ATAGCGGCCAGCCTCTGCCAACAGCGCATCGTGATTGCCTGCCTCAACAATCTGGCCGCGCTCCATCACC
AAGATGCGGCTGGCATTACGAACCGTAGCCAGACGGTGAGCAATGATAAAGACCGTCCGTCCCTGCATCA
CCCGTTCTAGGGCCTCTTGCACCAAGGTTTCGGACTCGGAATCAAGCGCCGAAGTCGCCTCATCCAGAAT
TAAAATGCGTGGATCCTCTACGCCGGACGCATCGTGGCCGGCATCACCGGCGCCACAGGTGCGGTTGCTG
GCGCCTATATCGCCGACATCACCGATGGGGAAGATCGGGCTCGCCACTTCGGGCTCATGAGCGCTTGTTT
CGGCGTGGGTATGGTGGCAGGCCCCGTGGCCGGGGGACTGTTGGGCGCCATCTCCTTGCATGCACCATTC
CTTGCGGCGGCGGTGCTCAACGGCCTCAACCTACTACTGGGCTGCTTCCTAATGCAGGAGTCGCATAAGG
GAGAGCGTCGATCGACCGATGCCCTTGAGAGCCTTCAACCCAGTCAGCTCCTTCCGGTGGGCGCGGGGCA
TGACTATCGTCGCCGCACTTATGACTGTCTTCTTTATCATGCAACTCGTAGGACAGGTGCCGGCAGCGCT
CTGGGTCATTTTCGGCGAGGACCGCTTTCGCTGGAGCGCGACGATGATCGGCCTGTCGCTTGCGGTATTC
GGAATCTTGCACGCCCTCGCTCAAGCCTTCGTCACTGGTCCCGCCACCAAACGTTTCGGCGAGAAGCAGG
CCATTATCGCCGGCATGGCGGCCGACGCGCTGGGCTACGTCTTGCTGGCGTTCGCGACGCGAGGCTGGAT
GGCCTTCCCCATTATGATTCTTCTCGCTTCCGGCGGCATCGGGATGCCCGCGTTGCAGGCCATGCTGTCC
AGGCAGGTAGATGACGACCATCAGGGACAGCTTCAAGGATCGCTCGCGGCTCTTACCAGCCTAACTTCGA
TCATTGGACCGCTGATCGTCACGGCGATTTATGCCGCCTCGGCGAGCACATGGAACGGGTTGGCATGGAT
TGTAGGCGCCGCCCTATACCTTGTCTGCCTCCCCGCGTTGCGTCGCGGTGCATGGAGCCGGGCCACCTCG
ACCTGAATGGAAGCCGGCGGCACCTCGCTAACGGATTCACCACTCCAAGAATTGGAGCCAATCAATTCTT
GCGGAGAACTGTGAATGCGCAAACCAACCCTTGGCAGAACATATCCATCGCGTCCGCCATCTCCAGCAGC
CGCACGCGGCGCATCTCGGGCAGCGTTGGGTCCTGGCCACGGGTGCGCATGATCGTGCTCCTGTCGTTGA
GGACCCGGCTAGGCTGGCGGGGTTGCCTTACTGGTTAGCAGAATGAATCACCGATACGCGAGCGAACGTG
AAGCGACTGCTGCTGCAAAACGTCTGCGACCTGAGCAACAACATGAATGGTCTTCGGTTTCCGTGTTTCG
TAAAGTCTGGAAACGCGGAAGTCAGCGCCCTGCACCATTATGTTCCGGATCTGCATCGCAGGATGCTGCT
GGCTACCCTGTGGAACACCTACATCTGTATTAACGAAGCGCTGGCATTGACCCTGAGTGATTTTTCTCTG
GTCCCGCCGCATCCATACCGCCAGTTGTTTACCCTCACAACGTTCCAGTAACCGGGCATGTTCATCATCA
GTAACCCGTATCGTGAGCATCCTCTCTCGTTTCATCGGTATCATTACCCCCATGAACAGAAATCCCCCTT
ACACGGAGGCATCAGTGACCAAACAGGAAAAAACCGCCCTTAACATGGCCCGCTTTATCAGAAGCCAGAC
ATTAACGCTTCTGGAGAAACTCAACGAGCTGGACGCGGATGAACAGGCAGACATCTGTGAATCGCTTCAC
GACCACGCTGATGAGCTTTACCGCAGCTGCCTCGCGCGTTTCGGTGATGACGGTGAAAACCTCTGACACA
TGCAGCTCCCGGAGACGGTCACAGCTTGTCTGTAAGCGGATGCCGGGAGCAGACAAGCCCGTCAGGGCGC
GTCAGCGGGTGTTGGCGGGTGTCGGGGCGCAGCCATGACCCAGTCACGTAGCGATAGCGGAGTGTATACT
GGCTTAACTATGCGGCATCAGAGCAGATTGTACTGAGAGTGCACCATATGCGGTGTGAAATACCGCACAG
ATGCGTAAGGAGAAAATACCGCATCAGGCGCTCTTCCGCTTCCTCGCTCACTGACTCGCTGCGCTCGGTC
GTTCGGCTGCGGCGAGCGGTATCAGCTCACTCAAAGGCGGTAATACGGTTATCCACAGAATCAGGGGATA
ACGCAGGAAAGAACATGTGAGCAAAAGGCCAGCAAAAGGCCAGGAACCGTAAAAAGGCCGCGTTGCTGGC
GTTTTTCCATAGGCTCCGCCCCCCTGACGAGCATCACAAAAATCGACGCTCAAGTCAGAGGTGGCGAAAC
CCGACAGGACTATAAAGATACCAGGCGTTTCCCCCTGGAAGCTCCCTCGTGCGCTCTCCTGTTCCGACCC
TGCCGCTTACCGGATACCTGTCCGCCTTTCTCCCTTCGGGAAGCGTGGCGCTTTCTCATAGCTCACGCTG
TAGGTATCTCAGTTCGGTGTAGGTCGTTCGCTCCAAGCTGGGCTGTGTGCACGAACCCCCCGTTCAGCCC
GACCGCTGCGCCTTATCCGGTAACTATCGTCTTGAGTCCAACCCGGTAAGACACGACTTATCGCCACTGG
CAGCAGCCACTGGTAACAGGATTAGCAGAGCGAGGTATGTAGGCGGTGCTACAGAGTTCTTGAAGTGGTG
GCCTAACTACGGCTACACTAGAAGGACAGTATTTGGTATCTGCGCTCTGCTGAAGCCAGTTACCTTCGGA
AAAAGAGTTGGTAGCTCTTGATCCGGCAAACAAACCACCGCTGGTAGCGGTGGTTTTTTTGTTTGCAAGC
AGCAGATTACGCGCAGAAAAAAAGGATCTCAAGAAGATCCTTTGATCTTTTCTACGGGGTCTGACGCTCA
GTGGAACGAAAACTCACGTTAAGGGATTTTGGTCATGAGATTATCAAAAAGGATCTTCACCTAGATCCTT
TTAAATTAAAAATGAAGTTTTAAATCAATCTAAAGTATATATGAGTAAACTTGGTCTGACAGTTACCAAT
GCTTAATCAGTGAGGCACCTATCTCAGCGATCTGTCTATTTCGTTCATCCATAGTTGCCTGACTCCCCGT
CGTGTAGATAACTACGATACGGGAGGGCTTACCATCTGGCCCCAGTGCTGCAATGATACCGCGAGACCCA
CGCTCACCGGCTCCAGATTTATCAGCAATAAACCAGCCAGCCGGAAGGGCCGAGCGCAGAAGTGGTCCTG
CAACTTTATCCGCCTCCATCCAGTCTATTAATTGTTGCCGGGAAGCTAGAGTAAGTAGTTCGCCAGTTAA
TAGTTTGCGCAACGTTGTTGCCATTGCTGCAGGCATCGTGGTGTCACGCTCGTCGTTTGGTATGGCTTCA
TTCAGCTCCGGTTCCCAACGATCAAGGCGAGTTACATGATCCCCCATGTTGTGCAAAAAAGCGGTTAGCT
CCTTCGGTCCTCCGATCGTTGTCAGAAGTAAGTTGGCCGCAGTGTTATCACTCATGGTTATGGCAGCACT
GCATAATTCTCTTACTGTCATGCCATCCGTAAGATGCTTTTCTGTGACTGGTGAGTACTCAACCAAGTCA
TTCTGAGAATAGTGTATGCGGCGACCGAGTTGCTCTTGCCCGGCGTCAACACGGGATAATACCGCGCCAC
ATAGCAGAACTTTAAAAGTGCTCATCATTGGAAAACGTTCTTCGGGGCGAAAACTCTCAAGGATCTTACC
GCTGTTGAGATCCAGTTCGATGTAACCCACTCGTGCACCCAACTGATCTTCAGCATCTTTTACTTTCACC
AGCGTTTCTGGGTGAGCAAAAACAGGAAGGCAAAATGCCGCAAAAAAGGGAATAAGGGCGACACGGAAAT
GTTGAATACTCATACTCTTCCTTTTTCAATATTATTGAAGCATTTATCAGGGTTATTGTCTCATGAGCGG
ATACATATTTGAATGTATTTAGAAAAATAAACAAATAGGGGTTCCGCGCACATTTCCCCGAAAAGTGCCA
CCTGACGTCTAAGAAACCATTATTATCATGACATTAACCTATAAAAATAGGCGTATCACGAGGCCCTTTC
GTCTTCAAGAATTAGCTTGTCATCTGCCGGATGAGGCAAAACCCTGCCTACGGCGCGATTACATCGTCCC
AGCGCGATCGCTCTTACTGTTGATGGCTCGTGCTTAAAAACAATGCAAACTTCACCGTTTCAGCTGGTGA
TTTTCGACTGTGATGGTGTGCTTGTTGATAGCGAACGCATCACTAATCGCGTCTTTGCAGACATGCTCAA
TGAACTGGGTCTGTTGGTGACTTTGGATGACATGTTTGAGCAGTTTGTGGGTCATTCCATGGCTGACTGT
CTCAAACTAATTGAGCGACGGTTAGGCAATCCTCCACCCCCTGACTTTGTTCAGCACTATCAACGCCGTA
CCCGTATCGCGTTAGAAACGCATCTACAAGCCGTTCCTGGGGTTGAAGAGGCTTTGGATGCTCTTGAATT
GCCCTACTGTGTTGCGTCCAGTGGTGATCATCAAAAGATGCGAACCACACTGAGCCTGACGAAGCTCTGG
CCACGATTTGAGGGACGAATCTTCAGCGTGACTGAAGTACCTCGCGGCAAGCCATTTCCCGATGTCTTTT
TGTTGGCCGCCGATCGCTTCGGGGTTAATCCTACGGCCTGCGCTGTGATCGAAGACACCCCCTTGGGAGT
AGCGGCAGGCGTGGCGGCAGGAATGCAAGTGTTTGGCTACGCGGGTTCCATGCCCGCTTGGCGTCTGCAA
GAAGCCGGTGCCCATCTCATTTTTGACGATATGCGACTGCTGCCCAGTCTGCTCCAATCGTCGCCAAAAG
ATAACTCCACAGCATTGCCCAATCCCTAACCCCTGCTCGCGCCGCAACTACACACTAAACCGTTCCTGCG
CGATCGCTCTTACTGTTGATGGCTCGTGCTTAAAAACAATGCAACCCTAACCGTTTCAGCTGGTGATTTT
CGGACGATTTGGCTTACAGGGATAACTGAGAGTCAACAGCCTCTGTCCGTCATTGCACACCCATCCATGC
ACTGGGGACTTGACTCATGCTGAATCACATTTCCCTTGTCCATTGGGCGAGAGGGGAGGGGAATCTTCTG
GACTCTTCACTAAGCGGCGATCGCAGGTTCTTCTACCCAAGCAGTGGCGATCGCTTGATTGCAGTCTTCA
ATGCTGGCCTCTGCAGCCATCGCCGCCACCAAAGCATCGTAGGCGGGACGTTGTTGCTCCAGTAAAGTCT
TCGCCCGTAACAATCCCCAGCGACTGCGTAAATCCGCTTCGGCAGGATTGCGATCGAGTTGCCGCCACAG
TTGTTTCCACTGGGCGCGATCGTCAGCTCCCCCTTCCACGTTGCCGTAGACCAGTTGCTCTGCCGCTGCA
CCGGCCATCAACACCTGACACCACTGTTCCAGCGATCGCTGACTGAGTTGCCCCTGTGCGGCTTCGGCTT
CTAGCGCAGCTGCTTGGAACTGCACACCCCCGCGACCAGGTTGTCCTTGGCGCAGCGCTTCCCACGCTGA
GAGGGTGTAGCCCGTCACGGGTAACCGATATCGTCGCAGATCTGAATTCCCTAGGCAATTGACTAGTGGT
ACCACTAGTTACAGACAAGCTGTGACCGTCTCCGGGAGCTGCATGTGTCAGAGGTTTTCACCGTCATCAC
CGAAACGCGCGAGGCAGCAGATCAATTCGCGCGCGAAGGCGAAGCGGCATGCATTTACGTTGACACCATC
GAATGGTGCAAAACCTTTCGCGGTATGGCATGATAGCGCCCGGAAGAGAGTCAATTCAGGGTGGTGAATG
TGAAACCAGTAACGTTATACGATGTCGCAGAGTATGCCGGTGTCTCTTATCAGACCGTTTCCCGCGTGGT
GAACCAGGCCAGCCACGTTTCTGCGAAAACGCGGGAAAAAGTGGAAGCGGCGATGGCGGAGCTGAATTAC
ATTCCCAACCGCGTGGCACAACAACTGGCGGGCAAACAGTCGTTGCTGATTGGCGTTGCCACCTCCAGTC
TGGCCCTGCACGCGCCGTCGCAAATTGTCGCGGCGATTAAATCTCGCGCCGATCAACTGGGTGCCAGCGT
GGTGGTGTCGATGGTAGAACGAAGCGGCGTCGAAGCCTGTAAAGCGGCGGTGCACAATCTTCTCGCGCAA
CGCGTCAGTGGGCTGATCATTAACTATCCGCTGGATGACCAGGATGCCATTGCTGTGGAAGCTGCCTGCA
CTAATGTTCCGGCGTTATTTCTTGATGTCTCTGACCAGACACCCATCAACAGTATTATTTTCTCCCATGA
AGACGGTACGCGACTGGGCGTGGAGCATCTGGTCGCATTGGGTCACCAGCAAATCGCGCTGTTAGCGGGC
CCATTAAGTTCTGTCTCGGCGCGTCTGCGTCTGGCTGGCTGGCATAAATATCTCACTCGCAATCAAATTC
AGCCGATAGCGGAACGGGAAGGCGACTGGAGTGCCATGTCCGGTTTTCAACAAACCATGCAAATGCTGAA
TGAGGGCATCGTTCCCACTGCGATGCTGGTTGCCAACGATCAGATGGCGCTGGGCGCAATGCGCGCCATT
ACCGAGTCCGGGCTGCGCGTTGGTGCGGATATCTCGGTAGTGGGATACGACGATACCGAAGACAGCTCAT
GTTATATCCCGCCGTTAACCACCATCAAACAGGATTTTCGCCTGCTGGGGCAAACCAGCGTGGACCGCTT
GCTGCAACTCTCTCAGGGCCAGGCGGTGAAGGGCAATCAGCTGTTGCCCGTCTCACTGGTGAAAAGAAAA
ACCACCCTGGCGCCCAATACGCAAACCGCCTCTCCCCGCGCGTTGGCCGATTCATTAATGCAGCTGGCAC
GACAGGTTTCCCGACTGGAAAGCGGGCAGTGAGCGCAACGCAATTAATGTAAGTTAGCGCGAATTGATCT
GGTTTGACAGCTTATCATCGACTGCACGGTGCACCAATGCTTCTGGCGTCAGGCAGCCATCGGAAGCTGT
GGTATGGCTGTGCAGGTCGTAAATCACTGCATAATTCGTGTCGCTCAAGGCGCACTCCCGTTCTGGATAA
TGTTTTTTGCGCCGACATCATAACGGTTCTGGCAAATATTCTGAAATGAGCTGTTGACAATTAATCATCC
GGCTCGTATAATGTGTGGAATTGTGAGCGGATAACAATTTCACACAAGGAGGAAAAAAAAATGTCTAGAA
TGATCGTTCAGATCGGTCGTCGTGAAGAGTTCGACAAAAAACTGCTGGGTGAAATGCACAAACTGCGTGC
TCAGGTTTTCAAAGAACGTAAAGGTTGGGACGTTTCCGTTATCGACGAAATGGAAATCGACGGTTACGAC
GCTCTGTCCCCGTACTACATGCTGATCCAGGAAGACACCCCGGAAGCTCAGGTTTTCGGTTGCTGGCGTA
TCTTCGACACCACCGGTCCGTACATGCTGAAAAACACCTTCCCGGAACTGCTGCACGGTAAAGAAGCTCC
GTGCTCCCCGCACATCTGGGAACTGTCCCGTTTCGCTATCAACTCCGGTCAGAAAGGTTCCCTGGGTTTC
TCCGACTGCACCCTGGAAGCTATGCGTGCTCTGGCTCGTTACTCCTTGCAGAACGACATCCAGACCCTGG
TTACCGTTACCACCGTTGGTGTTGAAAAAATGATGATCCGTGCTGGTCTGGACGTTTCCCGTTTCGGTCC
GCACCTGAAAATCGGTATCGAACGTGCTGTTGCTCTGCGTATCGAACTGAACGCTAAAACCCAGATCGCT
CTGTACGGTGGTGTTCTGGTTGAACAGCGTCTGGCTGTTTCCTAATAAGCGGCCGCGCTAGCAAGCTTGG
CCGGATCCGGCCGGATCCGGAGTTTGTAGAAACGCAAAAAGGCCATCCGTCAGGATGGCCTTCTGCTTAA
TTTGATGCCTGGCAGTTTATGGCGGGCGTCCTGCCCGCCACCCTCCGGGCCGTTGCTTCGCAACGTTCAA
ATCCGCTCCCGGCGGATTTGTCCTACTCAGGAGAGCGTTCACCGACAAACAACAGATAAAACGAAAGGCC
CAGTCTTTCGACTGAGCCTTTCGTTTTATTTGATGCCTGGCAGTTCCCTACTCTCGCATGGGGAGACCCC
ACACTACCATCGGCGCTACGGCGTTTCACTTCTGAGTTCGGCATGGGGTCAGGTGGGACCACCGCGCTAC
TGCCGCCAGGCAAATTCTGTTTTATCAGCCGTTACCCCACCTACTAGCTAATCCCATCTGGGCACATCCG
ATGGCAAGAGGCCCGAAGGTCCCCCTCTTTGGTCTTGCGACGTTATGCGGTATTAGCTACCGTTTCCAGT
AGTTATCCCCCTCCATCAGGCAGTTTCCCAGACATTACTCACCCGTCCGCCACTCGTCAGCAAAGAAGCA
AGCTTAGATCGACCTGCAGGGGGGGGGGGGAAAGCCACGTTGTGTCTCAAAATCTCTGATGTTACATTGC
ACAAGATAAAAATATATCATCATGAACAATAAAACTGTCTGCTTACATAAACAGTAATACAAGGGGTGTT
ATGAGCCATATTCAACGGGAAACGTCTTGCTCGAGGCCGCGATTAAATTCCAACATGGATGCTGATTTAT
ATGGGTATAAATGGGCTCGCGATAATGTCGGGCAATCAGGTGCGACAATCTATCGATTGTATGGGAAGCC
CGATGCGCCAGAGTTGTTTCTGAAACATGGCAAAGGTAGCGTTGCCAATGATGTTACAGATGAGATGGTC
AGACTAAACTGGCTGACGGAATTTATGCCTCTTCCGACCATCAAGCATTTTATCCGTACTCCTGATGATG
CATGGTTACTCACCACTGCGATCCCCGGGAAAACAGCATTCCAGGTATTAGAAGAATATCCTGATTCAGG
TGAAAATATTGTTGATGCGCTGGCAGTGTTCCTGCGCCGGTTGCATTCGATTCCTGTTTGTAATTGTCCT
TTTAACAGCGATCGCGTATTTCGTCTCGCTCAGGCGCAATCACGAATGAATAACGGTTTGGTTGATGCGA
GTGATTTTGATGACGAGCGTAATGGCTGGCCTGTTGAACAAGTCTGGAAAGAAATGCATAAGCTTTTGCC
ATTCTCACCGGATTCAGTCGTCACTCATGGTGATTTCTCACTTGATAACCTTATTTTTGACGAGGGGAAA
TTAATAGGTTGTATTGATGTTGGACGAGTCGGAATCGCAGACCGATACCAGGATCTTGCCATCCTATGGA
ACTGCCTCGGTGAGTTTTCTCCTTCATTACAGAAACGGCTTTTTCAAAAATATGGTATTGATAATCCTGA
TATGAATAAATTGCAGTTTCATTTGATGCTCGATGAGTTTTTCTAATCAGAATTGGTTAATTGGTTGTAA
CACTGGCAGAGCATTACGCTGACTTGACGGGACGGCGGCTTTGTTGAATAAATCGAACTTTTGCTGAGTT
GAAGGATCAGATCACGCATCTTCCCGACAACGCAGACCGTTCCGTGGCAAAGCAAAAGTTCAAAATCACC
AACTGGTCCACCTACAACAAAGCTCTCATCAACCGTGGCTCCCTCACTTTCTGGCTGGATGATGGGGCGA
TTCAGGCCTGGTATGAGTCAGCAACACCTTCTTCACGAGGCAGACCTCAGCGCCCCCCCCCCCTGCAGGT
CGATCTGGTAACCCCAGCGCGGTTGCTACCAAGTAGTGACCCGCTTCGTGATGCAAAATCCGCTGACGAT
ATTCGGGCGATCGCTGCTGAATGCCATCGAGCAGTAACGTGGCACCCCGCCCCTGCCAAGTCACCGCATC
CAGACTGAACAGCACCAAGAGGCTAAAACCCAATCCCGCCGGTAGCAGCGGAGAACTACCCAGCATTGGT
CCCACCAAAGCTAATGCCGTCGTGGTAAAAATCGCGATCGCCGTCAGACTCAAGCCCAGTTCGCTCATGC
TTCCTCATCTAGGTCACAGTCTTCGGCGATCGCATCGATCTGATGCTGCAGCAAGCGTTTTCCATACCGG
CGATCGCGCCGTCGCCCTTTCGCTGCCGTGGCCCGCTTACGAGCTCGTTTATCGACCACGATCGCATCCA
AATCCGCGATCGCTTCCCAGTCCGGCAATTCAGTCTGGGGCGTCCGTTTCATTAATCCTGATCAGGCACG
AAATTGCTGTGCGTAGTATCGCGC
